>Addgene plasmid #145973 | pRSFDuetG-HsRCK-HsPatL1_1-59_B | depositor full sequence | sequence record 288418 | Full Sequence
GGGGAATTGTGAGCGGATAACAATTCCCCTGTAGAAATAATTTTGTTTAACTTTAATAAGGAGATATACC
ATGGGCAGCAGCCATCACCATCATCACCACAGCGCGGGTCTGGAAGTTCTGTTCCAGGGGCCCCAGGATC
CGATGGGTCTGTCCAGTCAAAATGGTCAGCTGAGAGGCCCTGTGAAACCCACTGGTGGCCCTGGAGGAGG
GGGCACACAGACACAGCAACAGATGAACCAGCTGAAAAACACCAACACAATCAATAATGGCACTCAGCAG
CAAGCACAGAGTATGACCACCACTATTAAACCTGGTGATGACTGGAAAAAGACTTTAAAACTCCCTCCAA
AGGATCTAAGAATCAAAACTTCGGATGTGACCTCCACAAAAGGAAATGAGTTTGAAGATTACTGTTTGAA
ACGGGAGTTACTGATGGGAATTTTTGAAATGGGCTGGGAAAAGCCATCTCCTATTCAGGAGGAGAGCATT
CCCATTGCTTTATCTGGTAGGGATATCTTAGCTAGAGCAAAAAATGGAACAGGCAAGAGCGGTGCCTACC
TCATTCCCTTACTTGAACGGCTAGACCTGAAGAAGGACAATATACAAGCAATGGTGATTGTTCCCACTAG
AGAACTTGCTCTACAGGTCAGTCAAATTTGCATCCAGGTCAGCAAACACATGGGAGGGGCCAAAGTGATG
GCAACCACAGGAGGAACCAATTTACGAGATGACATAATGAGGCTTGATGATACAGTGCACGTGGTGATTG
CTACCCCTGGGAGAATCCTGGATCTTATTAAGAAAGGAGTAGCAAAGGTTGATCATGTCCAGATGATAGT
ATTGGATGAGGCAGATAAGTTGCTGTCACAGGATTTTGTGCAGATAATGGAGGATATTATTCTCACGCTA
CCTAAAAACAGGCAGATTTTACTATATTCCGCTACTTTCCCTCTTAGTGTACAGAAGTTCATGAATTCCC
ATTTGCAGAAACCCTATGAGATTAACCTGATGGAG
[501 nt withheld, positions 1016-1516]
GTGGCAGAATACCACAGCGAGCCTGTAGAAGATGAGAAACCTTAAGCGGCCGCATAATGCTTAAGTCGAA
CAGAAAGTAATCGTATTGTACACGGCCGCATAATCGAAATTAATACGACTCACTATAGGGGAATTGTGAG
CGGATAACAATTCCCCATCTTAGTATATTAGTTAAGTATAAGAAGGAGATATACATAATATGTCCCCTAT
ACTAGGTTATTGGAAAATTAAGGGCCTTGTGCAACCCACTCGACTTCTTTTGGAATATCTTGAAGAAAAA
TATGAAGAGCATTTGTATGAGCGCGATGAAGGTGATAAATGGCGAAACAAAAAGTTTGAATTGGGTTTGG
AGTTTCCCAATCTTCCTTATTATATTGATGGTGATGTTAAATTAACACAGTCTATGGCCATCATACGTTA
TATAGCTGACAAGCACAACATGTTGGGTGGTTGTCCAAAAGAGCGTGCAGAGATTTCAATGCTTGAAGGA
GCGGTTTTGGATATTAGATACGGTGTTTCGAGAATTGCATATAGTAAAGACTTTGAAACTCTCAAAGTTG
ATTTTCTTAGCAAGCTACCTGAAATGCTGAAAATGTTCGAAGATCGTTTATGTCATAAAACATATTTAAA
TGGTGATCATGTAACCCATCCTGACTTCATGTTGTATGACGCTCTTGATGTTGTTTTATACATGGACCCA
ATGTGCCTGGATGCGTTCCCAAAATTAGTTTGTTTTAAAAAACGTATTGAAGCTATCCCACAAATTGATA
AGTACTTGAAATCCAGCAAGTATATAGCATGGCCTTTGCAGGGCTGGCAAGCCACGTTTGGTGGTGGCGA
CCATCCTCCAAAATCGGATCTGGAAGTTCTGTTCCAGGGGCCCCATATGGCAGATCTCAATTGGATGTTC
CGCTACGAGTCTTTGGAGGATTGTCCTCTGGATGAAGATGAAGATGCATTTCAGGGACTGGGAGAAGAAG
ATGAAGAGATTGATCAATTCAATGATGATACATTTGGGTCAGGTGCAGTTGATGATGATTGGCAGGAAGC
ACATGAGCGCCTGGCTGAATTGGAAGAAAAGTAGGGTACCCTCGAGTCTGGTAAAGAAACCGCTGCTGCG
AAATTTGAACGCCAGCACATGGACTCGTCTACTAGCGCAGCTTAATTAACCTAGGCTGCTGCCACCGCTG
AGCAATAACTAGCATAACCCCTTGGGGCCTCTAAACGGGTCTTGAGGGGTTTTTTGCTGAAACCTCAGGC
ATTTGAGAAGCACACGGTCACACTGCTTCCGGTAGTCAATAAACCGGTAAACCAGCAATAGACATAAGCG
GCTATTTAACGACCCTGCCCTGAACCGACGACAAGCTGACGACCGGGTCTCCGCAAGTGGCACTTTTCGG
GGAAATGTGCGCGGAACCCCTATTTGTTTATTTTTCTAAATACATTCAAATATGTATCCGCTCATGAATT
AATTCTTAGAAAAACTCATCGAGCATCAAATGAAACTGCAATTTATTCATATCAGGATTATCAATACCAT
ATTTTTGAAAAAGCCGTTTCTGTAATGAAGGAGAAAACTCACCGAGGCAGTTCCATAGGATGGCAAGATC
CTGGTATCGGTCTGCGATTCCGACTCGTCCAACATCAATACAACCTATTAATTTCCCCTCGTCAAAAATA
AGGTTATCAAGTGAGAAATCACCATGAGTGACGACTGAATCCGGTGAGAATGGCAAAAGTTTATGCATTT
CTTTCCAGACTTGTTCAACAGGCCAGCCATTACGCTCGTCATCAAAATCACTCGCATCAACCAAACCGTT
ATTCATTCGTGATTGCGCCTGAGCGAGACGAAATACGCGGTCGCTGTTAAAAGGACAATTACAAACAGGA
ATCGAATGCAACCGGCGCAGGAACACTGCCAGCGCATCAACAATATTTTCACCTGAATCAGGATATTCTT
CTAATACCTGGAATGCTGTTTTCCCGGGGATCGCAGTGGTGAGTAACCATGCATCATCAGGAGTACGGAT
AAAATGCTTGATGGTCGGAAGAGGCATAAATTCCGTCAGCCAGTTTAGTCTGACCATCTCATCTGTAACA
TCATTGGCAACGCTACCTTTGCCATGTTTCAGAAACAACTCTGGCGCATCGGGCTTCCCATACAATCGAT
AGATTGTCGCACCTGATTGCCCGACATTATCGCGAGCCCATTTATACCCATATAAATCAGCATCCATGTT
GGAATTTAATCGCGGCCTAGAGCAAGACGTTTCCCGTTGAATATGGCTCATACTCTTCCTTTTTCAATAT
TATTGAAGCATTTATCAGGGTTATTGTCTCATGAGCGGATACATATTTGAATGTATTTAGAAAAATAAAC
AAATAGGCATGCAGCGCTCTTCCGCTTCCTCGCTCACTGACTCGCTACGCTCGGTCGTTCGACTGCGGCG
AGCGGTGTCAGCTCACTCAAAAGCGGTAATACGGTTATCCACAGAATCAGGGGATAAAGCCGGAAAGAAC
ATGTGAGCAAAAAGCAAAGCACCGGAAGAAGCCAACGCCGCAGGCGTTTTTCCATAGGCTCCGCCCCCCT
GACGAGCATCACAAAAATCGACGCTCAAGCCAGAGGTGGCGAAACCCGACAGGACTATAAAGATACCAGG
CGTTTCCCCCTGGAAGCTCCCTCGTGCGCTCTCCTGTTCCGACCCTGCCGCTTACCGGATACCTGTCCGC
CTTTCTCCCTTCGGGAAGCGTGGCGCTTTCTCATAGCTCACGCTGTTGGTATCTCAGTTCGGTGTAGGTC
GTTCGCTCCAAGCTGGGCTGTGTGCACGAACCCCCCGTTCAGCCCGACCGCTGCGCCTTATCCGGTAACT
ATCGTCTTGAGTCCAACCCGGTAAGACACGACTTATCGCCACTGGCAGCAGCCATTGGTAACTGATTTAG
AGGACTTTGTCTTGAAGTTATGCACCTGTTAAGGCTAAACTGAAAGAACAGATTTTGGTGAGTGCGGTCC
TCCAACCCACTTACCTTGGTTCAAAGAGTTGGTAGCTCAGCGAACCTTGAGAAAACCACCGTTGGTAGCG
GTGGTTTTTCTTTATTTATGAGATGATGAATCAATCGGTCTATCAAGTCAACGAACAGCTATTCCGTTAC
TCTAGATTTCAGTGCAATTTATCTCTTCAAATGTAGCACCTGAAGTCAGCCCCATACGATATAAGTTGTA
ATTCTCATGTTAGTCATGCCCCGCGCCCACCGGAAGGAGCTGACTGGGTTGAAGGCTCTCAAGGGCATCG
GTCGAGATCCCGGTGCCTAATGAGTGAGCTAACTTACATTAATTGCGTTGCGCTCACTGCCCGCTTTCCA
GTCGGGAAACCTGTCGTGCCAGCTGCATTAATGAATCGGCCAACGCGCGGGGAGAGGCGGTTTGCGTATT
GGGCGCCAGGGTGGTTTTTCTTTTCACCAGTGAGACGGGCAACAGCTGATTGCCCTTCACCGCCTGGCCC
TGAGAGAGTTGCAGCAAGCGGTCCACGCTGGTTTGCCCCAGCAGGCGAAAATCCTGTTTGATGGTGGTTA
ACGGCGGGATATAACATGAGCTGTCTTCGGTATCGTCGTATCCCACTACCGAGATGTCCGCACCAACGCG
CAGCCCGGACTCGGTAATGGCGCGCATTGCGCCCAGCGCCATCTGATCGTTGGCAACCAGCATCGCAGTG
GGAACGATGCCCTCATTCAGCATTTGCATGGTTTGTTGAAAACCGGACATGGCACTCCAGTCGCCTTCCC
GTTCCGCTATCGGCTGAATTTGATTGCGAGTGAGATATTTATGCCAGCCAGCCAGACGCAGACGCGCCGA
GACAGAACTTAATGGGCCCGCTAACAGCGCGATTTGCTGGTGACCCAATGCGACCAGATGCTCCACGCCC
AGTCGCGTACCGTCTTCATGGGAGAAAATAATACTGTTGATGGGTGTCTGGTCAGAGACATCAAGAAATA
ACGCCGGAACATTAGTGCAGGCAGCTTCCACAGCAATGGCATCCTGGTCATCCAGCGGATAGTTAATGAT
CAGCCCACTGACGCGTTGCGCGAGAAGATTGTGCACCGCCGCTTTACAGGCTTCGACGCCGCTTCGTTCT
ACCATCGACACCACCACGCTGGCACCCAGTTGATCGGCGCGAGATTTAATCGCCGCGACAATTTGCGACG
GCGCGTGCAGGGCCAGACTGGAGGTGGCAACGCCAATCAGCAACGACTGTTTGCCCGCCAGTTGTTGTGC
CACGCGGTTGGGAATGTAATTCAGCTCCGCCATCGCCGCTTCCACTTTTTCCCGCGTTTTCGCAGAAACG
TGGCTGGCCTGGTTCACCACGCGGGAAACGGTCTGATAAGAGACACCGGCATACTCTGCGACATCGTATA
ACGTTACTGGTTTCACATTCACCACCCTGAATTGACTCTCTTCCGGGCGCTATCATGCCATACCGCGAAA
GGTTTTGCGCCATTCGATGGTGTCCGGGATCTCGACGCTCTCCCTTATGCGACTCCTGCATTAGGAAATT
AATACGACTCACTATA
Features (pLannotate 1.2.2; 20 found; start..end, strand, type, name):
      3..27      +  protein_bind   lac operator: The lac repressor binds to the lac operator to inhibit transcription in E. coli. This inhibition can be relieved by adding lactose or isopropyl-β-D-thiogalactopyranoside (IPTG). lac repressor encoded by lacI
     42..64      +  RBS            RBS: efficient ribosome binding site from bacteriophage T7 gene 10 (Olins and Rangwala, 1989)
    143..1558    +  CDS            DDX6 (sequence partly withheld): DDX6_HUMAN - Also known as HLR2, RCK. Experimental evidence at protein level: Swiss-Prot protein existence level 1. Essential for the formation of P-bodies, cytosolic membrane- less ribonucleoprotein granules involved in RNA metabolism through the coordinated storage of mRNAs encoding regulatory functions (PubMed:25995375, PubMed:27342281, PubMed:31422817). Plays a role in P- bodies to coordinate the storage of translationally inactive mRNAs in the cytoplasm and prevent their degradation (PubMed:27342281). In the process of mRNA degradation, plays a role in mRNA decapping (PubMed:16364915). Bl
   1627..1645    +  promoter       T7 promoter: promoter for bacteriophage T7 RNA polymerase
   1646..1670    +  protein_bind   lac operator: The lac repressor binds to the lac operator to inhibit transcription in E. coli. This inhibition can be relieved by adding lactose or isopropyl-β-D-thiogalactopyranoside (IPTG). lac repressor encoded by lacI
   1716..2369    +  CDS            GST26_SCHJA: Experimental evidence at protein level: Swiss-Prot protein existence level 1. GST isoenzymes appear to play a central role in the parasite detoxification system. Other functions are also suspected including a role in increasing the solubility of haematin in the parasite gut. From Schistosoma japonicum (Blood fluke).
   2421..2597    +  CDS            patl1 (fragment): PATL1_DANRE - Experimental evidence at protein level: Swiss-Prot protein existence level 1. RNA-binding protein involved in deadenylation-dependent decapping of mRNAs, leading to the degradation of mRNAs. Acts as a scaffold protein that connects deadenylation and decapping machinery. Required for cytoplasmic mRNA processing body (P-body) assembly. From Danio rerio (Zebrafish) (Brachydanio rerio).
   2619..2660    +  CDS            S-Tag (fragment): affinity and epitope tag derived from pancreatic ribonuclease A
   2690..2707    +  CDS            SET1 (fragment): solubility-enhancement tag derived from T7 phage gene 10B
   2715..2762    +  terminator     T7 terminator: transcription terminator for bacteriophage T7 RNA polymerase
   2926..2983    +  promoter       AmpR promoter (fragment): bla
   2992..3807    -  CDS            KanR: aminoglycoside phosphotransferase; aph(3')-Ia; confers resistance to kanamycin in bacteria or G418 (Geneticin®) in eukaryotes
   3808..3899    -  promoter       AmpR promoter: bla
   3915..4664    -  rep_origin     RSF ori: Plasmids containing the RSF 1030 origin of replication can be propagated in E. coli cells that contain additional plasmids with compatible origins.
   4747..4811    -  CDS            TcR (fragment): tetracycline efflux protein; tet; confers resistance to tetracycline
   4826..4847    -  protein_bind   CAP binding site: CAP binding activates transcription in the presence of cAMP. E. coli catabolite activator protein
   4860..5942    -  CDS            lacI: lac repressor; lacI; The lac repressor binds to the lac operator to inhibit transcription in E. coli. This inhibition can be relieved by adding lactose or isopropyl-β-D-thiogalactopyranoside (IPTG).
   5943..6020    -  promoter       lacI promoter: lacI
   6028..6063    -  CDS            TcR (fragment): tetracycline efflux protein; tet; confers resistance to tetracycline
   6066..2       +  promoter       T7 promoter (across the origin): promoter for bacteriophage T7 RNA polymerase
