[The description below was written by a language model from this plasmid's Addgene catalogue record and pLannotate feature annotations shown in this document.]
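Description:
pRSFDuetG-HsRCK-HsPatL1_1-59_B is a 6,082-nt bacterial co-expression plasmid. The catalogue lists its backbone as unknown, but the name and annotated features point to an RSFDuet-type two-cassette vector. It replicates from the RSF 1030 origin, which is compatible with other common origins and so allows it to be kept alongside other plasmids in the same E. coli cell. Selection is by kanamycin through an aminoglycoside phosphotransferase gene. The plasmid also carries lacI with its own promoter, supplying the lac repressor that keeps both expression cassettes off until induction with IPTG. Short matches annotated as tetracycline-resistance and AmpR promoter fragments appear to be backbone remnants rather than functional markers.

The payload consists of two T7 promoter/lac operator units in the same orientation. The first, with a T7 gene 10 ribosome binding site, drives a coding sequence matched to human DDX6 (also called RCK), a DEAD-box helicase involved in P-body assembly and mRNA decapping. The catalogue entry names only the PatL1 fragment as the insert, but DDX6 is reflected in the plasmid name. The second unit expresses Schistosoma japonicum glutathione S-transferase followed by a short PATL1 segment, corresponding to residues 1–59 of human PatL1. The annotation tool matched this segment to the zebrafish orthologue, whereas the record gives the species as human. Partial S-tag and T7 gene 10B-derived sequences lie downstream, ahead of the T7 terminator, and the record does not say whether they are translated.

The arrangement suggests co-production of DDX6 with a GST-tagged N-terminal PatL1 peptide in a T7 polymerase-expressing E. coli strain, for example for complex purification or binding studies. The stated purpose, however, is simply bacterial expression of HsPatL1_1-59.
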