Addgene plasmid #145973: pRSFDuetG-HsRCK-HsPatL1_1-59_B
Purpose: Bacterial Expression of HsPatL1_1-59
Depositing lab: Elisa Izaurralde. Depositing organization: Max Planck Institute for Developmental Biology.
Backbone
  Vector backbone: Unknown
  Vector type: Bacterial Expression
Growth in bacteria
  Bacterial resistance: Kanamycin, 50 μg/mL
  Growth temperature: 37°C
  Growth strain: DH5alpha
  Copy number: Low Copy
Gene/Insert
  Gene/Insert name: HsPatL1_1-59
  Species: H. sapiens (human)
  Entrez Gene: PATL1 (a.k.a. Pat1b, hPat1b)
  Cloning method: Unknown
Terms and licenses: Academic/Nonprofit Terms; Industry Terms: Not Available to Industry
Depositor comments: ORF extracted from NCBI: NM_152716.2 Plasmids from this collection were made available to the research community and donated after the lab closed. Please note that the sequence provided by the depositing laboratory may be theoretical/predicted or based on Sanger sequencing results. There may be discrepancies between sequencing results obtained by Addgene and the depositor sequence. If an Addgene verified sequence is not available, please contact before placing your order to request that our lab fully sequence the plasmid.
How to cite: pRSFDuetG-HsRCK-HsPatL1_1-59_B was a gift from Elisa Izaurralde (Addgene plasmid # 145973 ; http://n2t.net/addgene:145973 ; RRID:Addgene_145973)
